Addgene plasmid #133002: pFE-dabAB2
Purpose: pFE carrying both the dabA2 (Uniprot: D0KWS7) and dabB2 genes (Uniprot: D0KWS8)
Depositing lab: David Savage. Depositing organization: University of California, Berkeley. Publication: DABs are inorganic carbon pumps found throughout prokaryotic phyla. Desmarais JJ, Flamholz AI, Blikstad C, Dugan EJ, Laughlin TG, Oltrogge LM, Chen AW, Wetmore K, Diamond S, Wang JY, Savage DF. Nat Microbiol. 2019 Aug 12. pii: 10.1038/s41564-019-0520-8. doi: 10.1038/s41564-019-0520-8. PubMed 31406332.
Backbone
  Vector backbone: pFE
  Backbone size w/o insert (bp): 3132
  Total vector size (bp): 7317
  Vector type: Bacterial Expression
Growth in bacteria
  Bacterial resistance: Kanamycin, 50 μg/mL
  Growth temperature: 37°C
  Growth strain: DH5alpha
  Copy number: Unknown
Gene/Insert 1
  Gene/Insert name: dabB2
  Species: Halothiobacillus neapolitanus c2
  Insert size (bp): 1653
  GenBank ID: WP_012823111.1
  Promoter: tetR
  Cloning method: Unknown
  Sequencing primers: 5′ CCTTTCGTCTTCACCTCGAG
Gene/Insert 2
  Gene/Insert name: dabA2
  Species: Halothiobacillus neapolitanus c2
  Insert size (bp): 2481
  GenBank ID: WP_012823110.1
  Promoter: tetR
  Cloning method: Unknown
  Sequencing primers: 5′ TCGCCTTGTTTGTTCAC
Terms and licenses: Academic/Nonprofit Terms; Industry Terms: Not Available to Industry
How to cite: pFE-dabAB2 was a gift from David Savage (Addgene plasmid # 133002 ; http://n2t.net/addgene:133002 ; RRID:Addgene_133002)
