[The description below was written by a language model from this plasmid's Addgene catalogue record and pLannotate feature annotations shown in this document.]
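Description:
pFE-dabAB2 is a 7.3 kb bacterial expression plasmid built on the roughly 3.1 kb pFE backbone and carrying two genes from the chemoautotroph Halothiobacillus neapolitanus c2: dabB2 (about 1.65 kb) and dabA2 (about 2.5 kb). It is propagated in E. coli from a high-copy ColE1/pUC-type origin, although the catalogue lists copy number as unknown. Selection is with kanamycin through the neo/nptII aminoglycoside phosphotransferase gene, which is followed by a lambda t0 terminator. Short annotated fragments of the Tn5 transposase, β-lactamase and a pBluescript polylinker appear to be non-functional remnants of the cassettes used to assemble the backbone.

Expression is tetracycline-regulated. The catalogue gives the promoter as "tetR", and the feature table clarifies the arrangement. A PLtetO-1 promoter (a phage lambda PL derivative bearing tet operator sites) lies on the minus strand at one end of the large unannotated region, and an rrnB T1 terminator in the same orientation lies at the other end. That interval of roughly 4.2 kb matches the combined size of the two inserts, so the dab genes, which were not annotated by the automated tool, presumably sit there as a single promoter-to-terminator unit. The plasmid also encodes the Tn10 TetR repressor, driven constitutively by a bla (AmpR) promoter. TetR holds PLtetO-1 off until a tetracycline-class inducer is supplied.

The associated publication describes DAB complexes as inorganic carbon pumps found across prokaryotic phyla. The plasmid therefore serves for inducible co-expression of both DAB2 subunits in bacteria, for example to study their role in inorganic carbon uptake.
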