Features (pLannotate 1.2.2; 11 found; start..end, strand, type, name):
    109..900     +  CDS            neo: KKA2_KLEPN - Also known as kan, nptII. Experimental evidence at protein level: Swiss-Prot protein existence level 1. Resistance to kanamycin, neomycin, paromomycin, ribostamycin, butirosin and gentamicin B. From Klebsiella pneumoniae.
    934..1028    +  terminator     lambda t0 terminator: transcription terminator from phage lambda
   1116..1704    +  rep_origin     ori: high-copy-number ColE1/pMB1/pBR322/pUC origin of replication
   1880..1984    +  promoter       AmpR promoter: bla
   1985..2608    +  CDS            TetR: tetracycline repressor TetR; tetR from transposon Tn10; TetR binds to the tetracycline operator tetO to inhibit transcription. This inhibition can be relieved by adding tetracycline or doxycycline.
   2650..2692    +  promoter       AmpR promoter (fragment): bla
   2693..2732    +  CDS            AmpR (fragment): β-lactamase; bla; confers resistance to ampicillin, carbenicillin, and related antibiotics
   2781..2867    -  terminator     rrnB T1 terminator: Escherichia coli rrnB; transcription terminator T1 from the E. coli rrnB gene
   2891..2914    +  misc_feature   MCS (fragment): pBluescript multiple cloning site
   7135..7208    -  promoter       PLtetO-1 promoter: modified phage lambda PL promoter with tet operator sites (Lutz and Bujard, 1997)
   7275..77      +  CDS            tnpA (fragment) (across the origin): TN5P_ECOLX - Also known as tnp. Experimental evidence at protein level: Swiss-Prot protein existence level 1. Mediates transposition of transposon Tn5 by a 'cut and paste' mechanism. First, the monomeric transposase binds the 19 bp inverted DNA repeats flanking the transposon. Then, dimerization of the DNA- bound transposase creates a synaptic DNA complex. After nicking of the first DNA strand, excision of the transposon proceeds through a series of intermediates. The transposase then mediates the insertion of the transposon at a new site by strand transfer. The activity of the wild- type tran
>Addgene plasmid #133002 | pFE-dabAB2 | addgene full sequence | sequence record 263065 | Addgene NGS Result
AAGGTTGGGAAGCCCTGCAAAGTAAACTGGATGGCTTTCTTGCCGCCAAGGATCTGATGGCGCAGGGGAT
CAAGATCTGATCAAGAGACAGGATGAGGATCGTTTCGCATGATTGAACAAGATGGATTGCACGCAGGTTC
TCCGGCCGCTTGGGTGGAGAGGCTATTCGGCTATGACTGGGCACAACAGACAATCGGCTGCTCTGATGCC
GCCGTGTTCCGGCTGTCAGCGCAGGGGCGCCCGGTTCTTTTTGTCAAGACCGACCTGTCCGGTGCCCTGA
ATGAACTGCAGGACGAGGCAGCGCGGCTATCGTGGCTGGCCACGACGGGCGTTCCTTGCGCAGCTGTGCT
CGACGTTGTCACTGAAGCGGGAAGGGACTGGCTGCTATTGGGCGAAGTGCCGGGGCAGGATCTCCTGTCA
TCTCACCTTGCTCCTGCCGAGAAAGTATCCATCATGGCTGATGCAATGCGGCGGCTGCATACGCTTGATC
CGGCTACCTGCCCATTCGACCACCAAGCGAAACATCGCATCGAGCGAGCACGTACTCGGATGGAAGCCGG
TCTTGTCGATCAGGATGATCTGGACGAAGAGCATCAGGGGCTCGCGCCAGCCGAACTGTTCGCCAGGCTC
AAGGCGCGCATGCCCGACGGCGAGGATCTCGTCGTGACCCATGGCGATGCCTGCTTGCCGAATATCATGG
TGGAAAATGGCCGCTTTTCTGGATTCATCGACTGTGGCCGGCTGGGTGTGGCGGACCGCTATCAGGACAT
AGCGTTGGCTACCCGTGATATTGCTGAAGAGCTTGGCGGCGAATGGGCTGACCGCTTCCTCGTGCTTTAC
GGTATCGCCGCTCCCGATTCGCAGCGCATCGCCTTCTATCGCCTTCTTGACGAGTTCTTCTGAGCGGGAC
TCTGGGGTTCGAGAGCTCGCTTGGACTCCTGTTGATAGATCCAGTAATGACCTCAGAACTCCATCTGGAT
TTGTTCAGAACGCTCGGTTGCCGCCGGGCGTTTTTTATTGGTGAGAATCCAAGCACTAGTCATGACCAAA
ATCCCTTAACGTGAGTTTTCGTTCCACTGAGCGTCAGACCCCGTAGAAAAGATCAAAGGATCTTCTTGAG
ATCCTTTTTTTCTGCGCGTAATCTGCTGCTTGCAAACAAAAAAACCACCGCTACCAGCGGTGGTTTGTTT
GCCGGATCAAGAGCTACCAACTCTTTTTCCGAAGGTAACTGGCTTCAGCAGAGCGCAGATACCAAATACT
GTCCTTCTAGTGTAGCCGTAGTTAGGCCACCACTTCAAGAACTCTGTAGCACCGCCTACATACCTCGCTC
TGCTAATCCTGTTACCAGTGGCTGCTGCCAGTGGCGATAAGTCGTGTCTTACCGGGTTGGACTCAAGACG
ATAGTTACCGGATAAGGCGCAGCGGTCGGGCTGAACGGGGGGTTCGTGCACACAGCCCAGCTTGGAGCGA
ACGACCTACACCGAACTGAGATACCTACAGCGTGAGCTATGAGAAAGCGCCACGCTTCCCGAAGGGAGAA
AGGCGGACAGGTATCCGGTAAGCGGCAGGGTCGGAACAGGAGAGCGCACGAGGGAGCTTCCAGGGGGAAA
CGCCTGGTATCTTTATAGTCCTGTCGGGTTTCGCCACCTCTGACTTGAGCGTCGATTTTTGTGATGCTCG
TCAGGGGGGCGGAGCCTATGGAAAAACGCCAGCAACGCGGCCTTTTTACGGTTCCTGGCCTTTTGCTGGC
CTTTTGCTCACATGTTCTTTCCTGCGTTATCCCCTGATTCTGTGGATAACCGTATTACCGCCTTTGAGTG
AGCTGATACCGCTCGCCGCAGCCGAACGCCCTAGGTCTAGCGCGAATTGTCGAGGGAAACGCGGAACCCC
TATTTGTTTATTTTTCTAAATACATTCAAATATGTATCCGCTCATGAGACAATAACCCTGATAAATGCTT
CAATAATATTGAAAAAGGAAGAGTATGTCTAGATTAGATAAAAGTAAAGTGATTAACAGCGCATTAGAGC
TGCTTAATGAGGTCGGAATCGAAGGTTTAACAACCCGTAAACTCGCCCAGAAGCTAGGTGTAGAGCAGCC
TACATTGTATTGGCATGTAAAAAATAAGCGGGCTTTGCTCGACGCCTTAGCCATTGAGATGTTAGATAGG
CACCATACTCACTTTTGCCCTTTAGAAGGGGAAAGCTGGCAAGATTTTTTACGTAATAACGCTAAAAGTT
TTAGATGTGCTTTACTAAGTCATCGCGATGGAGCAAAAGTACATTTAGGTACACGGCCTACAGAAAAACA
GTATGAAACTCTCGAAAATCAATTAGCCTTTTTATGCCAACAAGGTTTTTCACTAGAGAATGCATTATAT
GCACTCAGCGCTGTGGGGCATTTTACTTTAGGTTGCGTATTGGAAGATCAAGAGCATCAAGTCGCTAAAG
AAGAAAGGGAAACACCTACTACTGATAGTATGCCGCCATTATTACGACAAGCTATCGAATTATTTGATCA
CCAAGGTGCAGAGCCAGCCTTCTTATTCGGCCTTGAATTGATCATATGCGGATTAGAAAAACAACTTAAA
TGTGAAAGTGGGTCTTAACAGTTCCTGGATATCCGGATGAAGGCACGAACCCAGTGGACATAACCCTGAT
AAATGCTTCAATAATATTGAAAAAGGAAGAGTATGAGTATTCAACATTTCCGTGTCGCCCTTATTCCCTT
TTGCTTGGATTCTGCGTTTGTTTCCGTCTACGAACTGCTAGCGGCGGCGGATTTGTCCTACTCAGGAGAG
CGTTCACCGACAAACAACAGATAAAACGAAAGGCCCAGTCTTTCGACTGAGCCTTTCGTTTTATTTGATG
CCTCTAGCACGCGTACCATGGGATCCCCCGGGCTGCAGGAATTCCGCTTCAGATCGGTTCCGGTCGCCAG
TCACCGTGGGCATGACGGCGATGCGGGATGCCGTTGTCATCGATATGCAGGATGTGCATCCAGCGGTTGT
TGATTAACGCGTTCAGCATGTCGTGACCGGCAATAATTTTATCGATTTCTGCAATGGGCGCCTCAATGTA
CGCCGAGAGCCGCAGCGGTTCGTGCCGCCACTGTTCACCATCGTGCAGCGATTGCATGGCAAGACCAACT
CGCAGGTCGCCGCCATTGCCTTCAATCACCCCGACGGTGCCGCCGACCACATTATGCAGCACTTTATTGC
CCGCCCCTTGATGCAGATTATCGACCGTGGAGCCGTAGTATTGCAGGTTGATCCAGTTTGCGACGATCAA
GGGCGCGGTCATGATGACGTTCAAAACGCCAAACTCCTTATCGTGTCGCCAATCGTAATCATGCAGGAAG
GCGCGGCCGCCAAGATCCAACCCGCGCGTGCGCCAGCGGGGTGCGGCGATGAAGGCAGCATTGCCGGCTA
GCCCCCATTCCGGCCGTACTTGCGACCAGTCTCGCCCTCGGAACGTGGCCTGTTTTTCGGCATCAACGGT
ATCGACTTGGGCCTCAAGCGTCACCAAACGCTCCAGACGAGTGAGCTCACCGGCTTGTTTGAGCGCCTGG
GTCAAGGATGACAATTGATCACTCTCGATGCCTGATTGATCCAAATCCAGTAGTTCGATGTGGTCTGTGG
TGGTGTCGTGCAGGGCGGCCACGAACCGGGTGTCACGCGGGATGGCAATACCCCGTTCGATCAGCCCCAG
TCGCACGGCGGCCTCATTGAGCAACTGCACCGCGACGCGAGCATTCACATCGCCTGCCTGACCGGCGCAG
GCACCGCAATCCAACCCCGCGCGATGCGGGTTGTTGGTGGTGGAGCTGCCGTGTCCGGCGAGCAGGACGA
TGGGCGCAAAGGTGTGCGTTAACCCCAGCCCGCGGAGTACTTTTTCGGCCAGATCGACTTTTTCCTGCGT
CGATAGTGCGCCGCCATCGAGTTTGACCAATTGGGGATGCAAACGCGCACGCTCCTCAGGGGTAAGCCCG
GGGGCATCAGGCGGCAGCGATGAGCGATGCCAACCCAGTGAATCGGCCAGCAAACGCGGCACGTAGCTCA
AGCCTGCGGATTCGACAAAGGTGAAGCACGAGGCGGCGGAAAGTTTGAATTGCTTCCAGATGGCCCCTCG
GCTTTGTCGGGCATGGCGATGTTGGGCAATGGCCGGATCGCCCGTCTCCTGCGCACGGTAGGCGGGGTTG
ATGAGCACCGGGTTTTGTAGCCGAGCCTCTGATTCGCCCATGCGGCAATAATCAATCGGCAGGCCGAAAA
AACCGGCAAAACCGATGGTTTCGAGCCCCGGGCTGCTGGCTTCGAGGTGGCGGCGGAACACCTCGGAACG
CACGTCAATGCAAAACGCGGCCTGAACAGTCGGGCGTTCGGCTTGCTGATCGGGTGCATCGGCAGGCTGG
CGGTTCAAGCCGGCATTGATCCGGCGTCGAAACGCCTGCTCGGCGGCCGCCAGCAGGATTTCATCGATCC
GGCTGGATTGAGCCTTAGTCGAAGCAGTAGCTGTCGCCGAAGGGCTTGCGACCAATTTGGCCGGATCAAA
CCAATCGTTTAGCTTCGCGCGCCATTGTTGCCGTCCAGCCGAGCTGGTTTCTTTGATCACCAAAGCAACC
CAGACCAAGCGAATGATCAGCAAATCGCGTAAATCGTGTTGCGACTCGCCGTGCAAACCGGCTTGAAAGT
GTAGATAGCGGCACCAGCTCGCCCAGCCACCGATGGTTTTTAATAAGGTGAACAGGTAGTCGGGCAGGCG
ACTTTCGGGCAGATTGATCTGGTCCAGCGCCCAGAACAATGCATCAATGGCATCGCTTGGGACGGCAAGC
AAGTGTTGGCGAACCTGCTTTAAGCCGACGGCGCTGGCGCTGCGGTCAATCAAGGTGTAGCGGCGCCATT
GGGCGAATAAACTGGCACTGGCTTCTTTGGGTAAGTGCCAGAGGGCTTGCCCGCGATCATAGTAGTTGGC
CATGAACTGGCTGACTTGCTCGATGACAAATTCAGATACTGGCGGCGCGTCGCGGCGATCGAGCTCGTTT
GTGACCAAAGGCAGCGCGGGTGCAGGTTGTCGATGGACGGCCAGTTGCTGCTTGATGGTATCAAGGCTAA
TTGATGGGTCCAGTTGCTGCGCCGCCTGCGCCAAATCGTCATCGGTGATTTCCCCTTGGGCGATCTTGTC
GGCAAACCAGCCGTGATCCATAAATAGGGATTCGCCCACGGTTTGTTCCAGATACCGACCCACCGTATCA
AAGGGTTGATCAATCAAACCAAGATAGGGGTTTACGGCGACAAACGAATCCAGTGGCCAGATGGGCGCGA
TGCGCAGGCAGGCTTTGTCAATCAGGTCAACAATGTGGTTTCGTTGCGCTTCGCTGCGTTGTAATGATGT
CAGGGTCGTCATGGTCGAAATCCTCGGGTAAATGGTGTGTGCCTTTGTGGCAGGGATTTACGGCTCGATA
CCGGATGGGTTAGGCGGAATCACGGCGCAGGATTTTTTCGGTGCGCGGCCAACTTTCTCCGGCCAGAAAC
GGAAGGCCAAGCGTTCGACCCAGCGGTCGAGATACAGCCCGTTATTGAGGTGAACAAACAAGGCGAATTG
TCGCTCCGGGCTCATCAAGGTTTTGCCGGGGCCTTGAAGCCAGGCAACAAACAGGAAGGTTATGATCGTG
ATCGCCATCAACAGCAGATCGAGCAGCGGCGCACGTTGCGGTGTCGCGGCCAGCGTGTCGGCAAAGCCTG
TGATGAACACCTCATGCAGGAAGACATACACGCCGGTCATGGCGATTGCCGCGCCTGCGGCGACCAGAAT
TTCACGCCATGTGCCATGGCTCAATGCCTTGAGCATCAACTGAGCGGTCGCCAAGGCGATGATGGTCAGC
ACGGCGGGCAACATCGGCTCCTGATCGATCGATAAACCCATCGCCGCCGCGATACCGAGGGTGAACAAGC
CGCTCACAATCACCGTGGTAAACCAGGCCACAACAGAGATTGGGCGGTTTTTGAGCACTTTGGCCTGACG
CAGGTGATCGGTCATGCTGCCCGAGGACAAGAACGCATGGGCCTTGTAGAGCGAGTGGCCAACCAAGTGC
AGCAAGGCCAAGCCAAACAACCCCAAACCCAGTTCGAGCATCATGAAGCCGAGCTGAGCGGCGGTAGACC
AGGCCAGTGATGATTTGATCGCCGATTGGGTCAGCATGACCAACGAGCCGATAGCCAAGGTCATCAAACC
AATCAGGGCCAGAAGCAACAGGGCGGTACCGTCGGCGGCCAATAATTCGCTGGTGCGCAGCACAATGATT
GCCCCGCTGTAAACGACACCGGCGTGCATGAGCGCGGAAACCGGCGTGGGTGCTTCCATGACCTGAATCA
GCCAGCCATGAAACGGAAATTGCGCGCTTTTAAGGATGGCGGCCAGCACGATCAGCCAAGCAGCCACGTG
CAACGCAATGGATAGGTGGTCTTGCGCATGAACATAGGCGCTGATTTGGCTGAACTCCAAACTACCGATT
TGATGACCGATCAAGACGGTGGCCGCGAGCAAAAGGGCGTCGGCAGTCCGGCTGAAAATTGATTTTTTAT
GTGTGGCCATGATCGCGCGCGGCCGATCGGCATAAAAAGAAAGCAGTCGATGCAAACCAAAACCGGTCGC
AATGATGGCGAGGGTGAATAATCCCAAATTGCCTGATATGACGACCAACAGGAAAAATCCGCCGGTGACC
GCCAGCAAGCGGAAAAAGCGGGCCTGCTGGGGATCACCATCGAGATACTGCACGCTGTAGCGGGCAATCA
CGCTAAGCACAAAACTAACCAGACTTGCCAGCACCAGAGTCAGGCCATTGACTTGAATTGAAAGCGCCAA
TAATCCCAATCCGGCAGGGAGGCTACCGGCACCGAGCATCAGATTCTGTTGCCTTGCAAATAGAAAACTG
ACGACAGCGAGCAGGGCCAGGCCAAAGGCCGCAAAACTGGTCCATTGAACCCGTTGCCGATAAGCGCGCG
CATAAGCAGCACCTTGCTTGGGTTTGATTACAGCGGCCATAAGGAGCAGTGCGGGCATGGCCAGCAGGAG
AAGACCGGTTGTGTGGCTGAACTCTATAGTCATGGACGGTACCTTTCTCCTCTTTAATGAATTCGGTCAG
TGCGTCCTGCTGATGTGCTCAGTATCTCTATCACTGATAGGGATGTCAATCTCTATCACTGATAGGGACT
CGAGGTGAAGACGAAAGGGCCTCGTGATACGCCTATTTTTATAGGTTAATGTCATGATAATAATGGTTTC
TTAGACGTCGGAATTGCCAGCTGGGGCGCCCTCTGGT
